Addgene plasmid #141985: TFORF2241
Purpose: Lentiviral vector for overexpressing transcription factor ORFs with unique 24-bp barcodes. Barcodes facilitate identification of transcription factors in pooled screens.
Depositing lab: Feng Zhang. Depositing organization: Broad Institute. Publication: A transcription factor atlas of directed differentiation. Joung J, Ma S, Tay T, Geiger-Schuller KR, Kirchgatterer PC, Verdine VK, Guo B, Arias-Garcia MA, Allen WE, Singh A, Kuksenko O, Abudayyeh OO, Gootenberg JS, Fu Z, Macrae RK, Buenrostro JD, Regev A, Zhang F. Cell. 2023 Jan 5;186(1):209-229.e26. doi: 10.1016/j.cell.2022.11.026. PubMed 36608654.
Backbone
  Vector backbone: pLX_TRC317
  Backbone manufacturer: Broad Institute Genetic Perturbation Platform
  Backbone size w/o insert (bp): 8264
  Vector type: Mammalian Expression, Lentiviral
  Selectable markers: Puromycin
Growth in bacteria
  Bacterial resistance: Ampicillin, 100 μg/mL
  Growth temperature: 37°C
  Growth strain: NEB Stable
  Copy number: High Copy
Gene/Insert
  Gene/Insert name: GATA3
  Species: H. sapiens (human)
  Insert size (bp): 1436
  Entrez Gene: GATA3 (a.k.a. HDR, HDRS)
  Promoter: EF1a
  Cloning method: Unknown
  Sequencing primers: 5′ GGGTGGAGACTGAAGTTAGGCCAG; 3′ CACATAGCGTAAAAGGAGCAACATAG
Terms and licenses: Academic/Nonprofit Terms; Industry Terms: Not Available to Industry
Depositor comments: XM_005252443,XM_005252442,NM_001002295,ENST00000379328 . The transcription factor ORF portion of this plasmid was synthesized by Genewiz. Please test multiple small colonies in case of plasmid recombination. To make this collection available in a timely manner, a portion of this collection was not fully sequenced by Addgene. If an Addgene verified full plasmid sequence is not available, please contact us prior to placing an order to request the full sequence.
How to cite: TFORF2241 was a gift from Feng Zhang (Addgene plasmid # 141985 ; http://n2t.net/addgene:141985 ; RRID:Addgene_141985)
