[The description below was written by a language model from this plasmid's Addgene catalogue record and pLannotate feature annotations shown in this document.]
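Description:
TFORF2241 is a lentiviral mammalian expression plasmid built on the pLX_TRC317 backbone and carrying the human GATA3 open reading frame, one member of a barcoded transcription factor ORF collection. In bacteria it is maintained through a high-copy ColE1/pUC-type origin and selected with ampicillin via the β-lactamase gene. An f1 origin and remnants of a lac/lacZα cloning region flanked by T3 and T7 promoters are also present in the backbone. The depositor notes that the plasmid can recombine during propagation, as is common for vectors with repeated LTRs.

The viral portion follows a third-generation, self-inactivating design. An RSV promoter drives a truncated HIV-1 5' LTR, followed by the Ψ packaging signal with a gag fragment, the Rev response element for nuclear export of the genomic RNA, a cPPT/CTS element, and a ΔU3 3' LTR with a downstream SV40 polyadenylation signal. Within the transfer cassette, an SV40 early promoter/origin region precedes the puromycin N-acetyltransferase gene, which allows selection of transduced cells. A separate EF-1α promoter drives constitutive expression of GATA3, a transcriptional activator known for its role in T-helper 2 differentiation. A WPRE downstream of the ORF enhances transcript stability and expression.

According to the record, each ORF in the collection is paired with a unique 24-bp barcode, although the feature table does not annotate it. A short U6 promoter fragment between the ORF and the WPRE may mark that region, but this is not stated. The construct is intended for GATA3 overexpression, individually or in pooled screens where the barcodes identify which transcription factor each cell received, such as directed differentiation studies.
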