Features (pLannotate 1.2.2; 31 found; start..end, strand, type, name):
      5..231     +  promoter       RSV promoter: Rous sarcoma virus enhancer/promoter
    232..412     +  LTR            5' LTR (truncated): truncated 5' long terminal repeat (LTR) from HIV-1
    459..584     +  misc_feature   HIV-1 Ψ: packaging signal of human immunodeficiency virus type 1
    568..931     +  CDS            HIV-1 gag (fragment): gag protein from human immunodeficiency virus 1; gag
   1077..1310    +  misc_feature   RRE: The Rev response element (RRE) of HIV-1 allows for Rev-dependent mRNA export from the nucleus to the cytoplasm.
   1687..1713    +  CDS            Rev (fragment): human immunodeficiency virus 1 (HIV-1) Rev protein; rev; enhances nuclear export of unspliced and incompletely spliced viral mRNAs
   1720..1743    +  promoter       SV40 promoter (fragment): SV40 early promoter
   1744..1815    +  promoter       SV40 promoter (fragment): SV40 enhancer and early promoter
   1839..1974    +  rep_origin     SV40 ori: SV40 origin of replication
   2020..2616    +  CDS            PuroR (fragment): puromycin N-acetyltransferase; pac from Streptomyces; confers resistance to puromycin
   2665..2782    +  misc_feature   cPPT/CTS: central polypurine tract and central termination sequence of HIV-1
   2847..2913    +  CDS            small t antigen (fragment): SV40 (simian virus 40) small t antigen
   2920..4098    +  promoter       EF-1α promoter: strong constitutive promoter for human elongation factor EF-1α
   4115..5446    +  CDS            GATA3: GATA3_HUMAN - Experimental evidence at protein level: Swiss-Prot protein existence level 1. Transcriptional activator which binds to the enhancer of the T-cell receptor alpha and delta genes. Binds to the consensus sequence 5'-AGATAG-3'. Required for the T-helper 2 (Th2) differentiation process following immune and inflammatory responses. From Homo sapiens (Human).
   5462..5515    +  promoter       U6 promoter (fragment): RNA polymerase III promoter for human U6 snRNA
   5557..6145    +  misc_feature   WPRE: woodchuck hepatitis virus posttranscriptional regulatory element
   6196..6215    +  misc_feature   cPPT/CTS (fragment): central polypurine tract and central termination sequence of HIV-1
   6217..6450    +  LTR            3' LTR (ΔU3): self-inactivating 3' long terminal repeat (LTR) from HIV-1
   6528..6649    +  polyA_signal   SV40 poly(A) signal: SV40 polyadenylation signal
   6689..6824    +  rep_origin     SV40 ori: SV40 origin of replication
   6845..6863    -  promoter       T7 promoter: promoter for bacteriophage T7 RNA polymerase
   6871..7026    +  CDS            lacZα (fragment): LacZα fragment of β-galactosidase; lacZ fragment
   7031..7459    +  rep_origin     f1 ori (sequence partly withheld): f1 bacteriophage origin of replication; arrow indicates direction of (+) strand synthesis
   7512..7616    +  promoter       AmpR promoter: bla
   7617..8477    +  CDS            AmpR: β-lactamase; bla; confers resistance to ampicillin, carbenicillin, and related antibiotics
   8648..9236    +  rep_origin     ori: high-copy-number ColE1/pMB1/pBR322/pUC origin of replication
   9419..9511    +  CDS            lacI (fragment): lac repressor; lacI; The lac repressor binds to the lac operator to inhibit transcription in E. coli. This inhibition can be relieved by adding lactose or isopropyl-β-D-thiogalactopyranoside (IPTG).
   9524..9545    +  protein_bind   CAP binding site: CAP binding activates transcription in the presence of cAMP. E. coli catabolite activator protein
   9560..9590    +  promoter       lac promoter: promoter for the E. coli lac operon
   9598..9614    +  protein_bind   lac operator: The lac repressor binds to the lac operator to inhibit transcription in E. coli. This inhibition can be relieved by adding lactose or isopropyl-β-D-thiogalactopyranoside (IPTG). lac repressor encoded by lacI
   9659..9677    +  promoter       T3 promoter: promoter for bacteriophage T3 RNA polymerase
>Addgene plasmid #141985 | TFORF2241 | addgene full sequence | sequence record 391434 | Addgene NGS Result
TTAATGTAGTCTTATGCAATACTCTTGTAGTCTTGCAACATGGTAACGATGAGTTAGCAACATGCCTTAC
AAGGAGAGAAAAAGCACCGTGCATGCCGATTGGTGGAAGTAAGGTGGTACGATCGTGCCTTATTAGGAAG
GCAACAGACGGGTCTGACATGGATTGGACGAACCACTGAATTGCCGCATTGCAGAGATATTGTATTTAAG
TGCCTAGCTCGATACATAAACGGGTCTCTCTGGTTAGACCAGATCTGAGCCTGGGAGCTCTCTGGCTAAC
TAGGGAACCCACTGCTTAAGCCTCAATAAAGCTTGCCTTGAGTGCTTCAAGTAGTGTGTGCCCGTCTGTT
GTGTGACTCTGGTAACTAGAGATCCCTCAGACCCTTTTAGTCAGTGTGGAAAATCTCTAGCAGTGGCGCC
CGAACAGGGACTTGAAAGCGAAAGGGAAACCAGAGGAGCTCTCTCGACGCAGGACTCGGCTTGCTGAAGC
GCGCACGGCAAGAGGCGAGGGGCGGCGACTGGTGAGTACGCCAAAAATTTTGACTAGCGGAGGCTAGAAG
GAGAGAGATGGGTGCGAGAGCGTCAGTATTAAGCGGGGGAGAATTAGATCGCGATGGGAAAAAATTCGGT
TAAGGCCAGGGGGAAAGAAAAAATATAAATTAAAACATATAGTATGGGCAAGCAGGGAGCTAGAACGATT
CGCAGTTAATCCTGGCCTGTTAGAAACATCAGAAGGCTGTAGACAAATACTGGGACAGCTACAACCATCC
CTTCAGACAGGATCAGAAGAACTTAGATCATTATATAATACAGTAGCAACCCTCTATTGTGTGCATCAAA
GGATAGAGATAAAAGACACCAAGGAAGCTTTAGACAAGATAGAGGAAGAGCAAAACAAAAGTAAGACCAC
CGCACAGCAAGCGGCCGCTGATCTTCAGACCTGGAGGAGGAGATATGAGGGACAATTGGAGAAGTGAATT
ATATAAATATAAAGTAGTAAAAATTGAACCATTAGGAGTAGCACCCACCAAGGCAAAGAGAAGAGTGGTG
CAGAGAGAAAAAAGAGCAGTGGGAATAGGAGCTTTGTTCCTTGGGTTCTTGGGAGCAGCAGGAAGCACTA
TGGGCGCAGCGTCAATGACGCTGACGGTACAGGCCAGACAATTATTGTCTGGTATAGTGCAGCAGCAGAA
CAATTTGCTGAGGGCTATTGAGGCGCAACAGCATCTGTTGCAACTCACAGTCTGGGGCATCAAGCAGCTC
CAGGCAAGAATCCTGGCTGTGGAAAGATACCTAAAGGATCAACAGCTCCTGGGGATTTGGGGTTGCTCTG
GAAAACTCATTTGCACCACTGCTGTGCCTTGGAATGCTAGTTGGAGTAATAAATCTCTGGAACAGATTTG
GAATCACACGACCTGGATGGAGTGGGACAGAGAAATTAACAATTACACAAGCTTAATACACTCCTTAATT
GAAGAATCGCAAAACCAGCAAGAAAAGAATGAACAAGAATTATTGGAATTAGATAAATGGGCAAGTTTGT
GGAATTGGTTTAACATAACAAATTGGCTGTGGTATATAAAATTATTCATAATGATAGTAGGAGGCTTGGT
AGGTTTAAGAATAGTTTTTGCTGTACTTTCTATAGTGAATAGAGTTAGGCAGGGATATTCACCATTATCG
TTTCAGACCCACCTCCCAACCCCGAGGGGACCCATGCATTGCATCTCAATTAGTCAGCAACCAGGTGTGG
AAAGTCCCCAGGCTCCCCAGCAGGCAGAAGTATGCAAAGCATGCGTCTCAATTAGTCAGCAACCATAGTC
CCGCCCCTAACTCCGCCCATCCCGCCCCTAACTCCGCCCAGTTCCGCCCATTCTCCGCCCCATGGCTGAC
TAATTTTTTTTATTTATGCAGAGGCCGAGGCCGCCTCGGCCTCTGAGCTATTCCAGAAGTAGTGAGGAGG
CTTTTTTGGAGGCCTAGGCTTTTGCAAAAAGCTTTCTAGAGGTACCACCGGAGCTTACCATGACCGAGTA
CAAGCCCACGGTGCGCCTCGCCACCCGCGACGACGTCCCCAGGGCCGTACGCACCCTCGCCGCCGCGTTC
GCCGACTACCCCGCCACGCGCCACACCGTCGATCCGGACCGCCACATCGAGCGGGTCACCGAGCTGCAAG
AACTCTTCCTCACGCGCGTCGGGCTCGACATCGGCAAGGTGTGGGTCGCGGACGACGGCGCCGCCGTGGC
GGTCTGGACCACGCCGGAGAGCGTCGAAGCGGGGGCGGTGTTCGCCGAGATCGGCCCGCGCATGGCCGAG
TTGAGCGGTTCCCGGCTGGCCGCGCAGCAACAGATGGAAGGCCTCCTGGCGCCGCACCGGCCCAAGGAGC
CCGCGTGGTTCCTGGCCACCGTCGGCGTCTCGCCCGACCACCAGGGCAAGGGTCTGGGCAGCGCCGTCGT
GCTCCCCGGAGTGGAGGCGGCCGAGCGCGCCGGGGTGCCCGCCTTCCTGGAGACCTCCGCGCCCCGCAAC
CTCCCCTTCTACGAGCGGCTCGGCTTCACCGTCACCGCCGACGTCGAGGTGCCCGAAGGACCGCGCACCT
GGTGCATGACCCGCAAGCCCGGTGCCAGTTAACGAATTCTAGATCTTGAGACAAATGGCAGTATTCATCC
ACAATTTTAAAAGAAAAGGGGGGATTGGGGGGTACAGTGCAGGGGAAAGAATAGTAGACATAATAGCAAC
AGACATACAAACTAAAGAATTACAAAAACAAATTACAAAAATTCAAAATTTTCGGGTTTATTACAGGGAC
AGCAGAGATCCACTTTGGCGCCGGCTCGAGGCCTGCAGGTGCAAAGATGGATAAAGTTTTAAACAGAGAG
GAATCTTTGCAGCTAATGGACCTTCTAGGTCTTGAAAGGAGTGGGAATTGGCTCCGGTGCCCGTCAGTGG
GCAGAGCGCACATCGCCCACAGTCCCCGAGAAGTTGGGGGGAGGGGTCGGCAATTGAACCGGTGCCTAGA
GAAGGTGGCGCGGGGTAAACTGGGAAAGTGATGTCGTGTACTGGCTCCGCCTTTTTCCCGAGGGTGGGGG
AGAACCGTATATAAGTGCAGTAGTCGCCGTGAACGTTCTTTTTCGCAACGGGTTTGCCGCCAGAACACAG
GTAAGTGCCGTGTGTGGTTCCCGCGGGCCTGGCCTCTTTACGGGTTATGGCCCTTGCGTGCCTTGAATTA
CTTCCACCTGGCTGCAGTACGTGATTCTTGATCCCGAGCTTCGGGTTGGAAGTGGGTGGGAGAGTTCGAG
GCCTTGCGCTTAAGGAGCCCCTTCGCCTCGTGCTTGAGTTGAGGCCTGGCCTGGGCGCTGGGGCCGCCGC
GTGCGAATCTGGTGGCACCTTCGCGCCTGTCTCGCTGCTTTCGATAAGTCTCTAGCCATTTAAAATTTTT
GATGACCTGCTGCGACGCTTTTTTTCTGGCAAGATAGTCTTGTAAATGCGGGCCAAGATCTGCACACTGG
TATTTCGGTTTTTGGGGCCGCGGGCGGCGACGGGGCCCGTGCGTCCCAGCGCACATGTTCGGCGAGGCGG
GGCCTGCGAGCGCGGCCACCGAGAATCGGACGGGGGTAGTCTCAAGCTGGCCGGCCTGCTCTGGTGCCTG
GCCTCGCGCCGCCGTGTATCGCCCCGCCCTGGGCGGCAAGGCTGGCCCGGTCGGCACCAGTTGCGTGAGC
GGAAAGATGGCCGCTTCCCGGCCCTGCTGCAGGGAGCTCAAAATGGAGGACGCGGCGCTCGGGAGAGCGG
GCGGGTGAGTCACCCACACAAAGGAAAAGGGCCTTTCCGTCCTCAGCCGTCGCTTCATGTGACTCCACGG
AGTACCGGGCGCCGTCCAGGCACCTCGATTAGTTCTCGAGCTTTTGGAGTACGTCGTCTTTAGGTTGGGG
GGAGGGGTTTTATGCGATGGAGTTTCCCCACACTGAGTGGGTGGAGACTGAAGTTAGGCCAGCTTGGCAC
TTGATGTAATTCTCCTTGGAATTTGCCCTTTTTGAGTTTGGATCTTGGTTCATTCTCAAGCCTCAGACAG
TGGTTCAAAGTTTTTTTCTTCCATTTCAGGTGTCGTGAGGCTAGCACCGCCACCATGGAGGTGACGGCGG
ACCAGCCGCGCTGGGTGAGCCACCACCACCCCGCCGTGCTCAACGGGCAGCACCCGGACACGCACCACCC
GGGCCTCAGCCACTCCTACATGGACGCGGCGCAGTACCCGCTGCCGGAGGAGGTGGATGTGCTTTTTAAC
ATCGACGGTCAAGGCAACCACGTCCCGCCCTACTACGGAAACTCGGTCAGGGCCACGGTGCAGAGGTACC
CTCCGACCCACCACGGGAGCCAGGTGTGCCGCCCGCCTCTGCTTCATGGATCCCTACCCTGGCTGGACGG
CGGCAAAGCCCTGGGCAGCCACCACACCGCCTCCCCCTGGAATCTCAGCCCCTTCTCCAAGACGTCCATC
CACCACGGCTCCCCGGGGCCCCTCTCCGTCTACCCCCCGGCCTCGTCCTCCTCCTTGTCGGGGGGCCACG
CCAGCCCGCACCTCTTCACCTTCCCGCCCACCCCGCCGAAGGACGTCTCCCCGGACCCATCGCTGTCCAC
CCCAGGCTCGGCCGGCTCGGCCCGGCAGGACGAGAAAGAGTGCCTCAAGTACCAGGTGCCCCTGCCCGAC
AGCATGAAGCTGGAGTCGTCCCACTCCCGTGGCAGCATGACCGCCCTGGGTGGAGCCTCCTCGTCGACCC
ACCACCCCATCACCACCTACCCGCCCTACGTGCCCGAGTACAGCTCCGGACTCTTCCCCCCCAGCAGCCT
GCTGGGCGGCTCCCCCACCGGCTTCGGATGCAAGTCCAGGCCCAAGGCCCGGTCCAGCACAGAAGGCAGG
GAGTGTGTGAACTGTGGGGCAACCTCGACCCCACTGTGGCGGCGAGATGGCACGGGACACTACCTGTGCA
ACGCCTGCGGGCTCTATCACAAAATGAACGGACAGAACCGGCCCCTCATTAAGCCCAAGCGAAGGCTGTC
TGCAGCCAGGAGAGCAGGGACGTCCTGTGCGAACTGTCAGACCACCACAACCACACTCTGGAGGAGGAAT
GCCAATGGGGACCCTGTCTGCAATGCCTGTGGGCTCTACTACAAGCTTCACAATATTAACAGACCCCTGA
CTATGAAGAAGGAAGGCATCCAGACCAGAAACCGAAAAATGTCTAGCAAATCCAAAAAGTGCAAAAAAGT
GCATGACTCACTGGAGGACTTCCCCAAGAACAGCTCGTTTAACCCGGCCGCCCTCTCCAGACACATGTCC
TCCCTGAGCCACATCTCGCCCTTCAGCCACTCCAGCCACATGCTGACCACGCCCACGCCGATGCACCCGC
CATCCAGCCTGTCCTTTGGACCACACCACCCCTCCAGCATGGTCACCGCCATGGGTTAGTAATGAACTAG
TCCGTAACTTGAAAGTATTTCGATTTCTTGGCTTTATATATCTTGTGGAAAGGACGAACCATTTGTTTGG
CGGAAACGCCGACGCGTTAAGTCGACAATCAACCTCTGGATTACAAAATTTGTGAAAGATTGACTGGTAT
TCTTAACTATGTTGCTCCTTTTACGCTATGTGGATACGCTGCTTTAATGCCTTTGTATCATGCTATTGCT
TCCCGTATGGCTTTCATTTTCTCCTCCTTGTATAAATCCTGGTTGCTGTCTCTTTATGAGGAGTTGTGGC
CCGTTGTCAGGCAACGTGGCGTGGTGTGCACTGTGTTTGCTGACGCAACCCCCACTGGTTGGGGCATTGC
CACCACCTGTCAGCTCCTTTCCGGGACTTTCGCTTTCCCCCTCCCTATTGCCACGGCGGAACTCATCGCC
GCCTGCCTTGCCCGCTGCTGGACAGGGGCTCGGCTGTTGGGCACTGACAATTCCGTGGTGTTGTCGGGGA
AATCATCGTCCTTTCCTTGGCTGCTCGCCTGTGTTGCCACCTGGATTCTGCGCGGGACGTCCTTCTGCTA
CGTCCCTTCGGCCCTCAATCCAGCGGACCTTCCTTCCCGCGGCCTGCTGCCGGCTCTGCGGCCTCTTCCG
CGTCTTCGCCTTCGCCCTCAGACGAGTCGGATCTCCCTTTGGGCCGCCTCCCCGCGTCGACTTTAAGACC
AATGACTTACAAGGCAGCTGTAGATCTTAGCCACTTTTTAAAAGAAAAGGGGGGACTGGAAGGGCTAATT
CACTCCCAACGAAGACAAGATCTGCTTTTTGCTTGTACTGGGTCTCTCTGGTTAGACCAGATCTGAGCCT
GGGAGCTCTCTGGCTAACTAGGGAACCCACTGCTTAAGCCTCAATAAAGCTTGCCTTGAGTGCTTCAAGT
AGTGTGTGCCCGTCTGTTGTGTGACTCTGGTAACTAGAGATCCCTCAGACCCTTTTAGTCAGTGTGGAAA
ATCTCTAGCAGTACGTATAGTAGTTCATGTCATCTTATTATTCAGTATTTATAACTTGCAAAGAAATGAA
TATCAGAGAGTGAGAGGAACTTGTTTATTGCAGCTTATAATGGTTACAAATAAAGCAATAGCATCACAAA
TTTCACAAATAAAGCATTTTTTTCACTGCATTCTAGTTGTGGTTTGTCCAAACTCATCAATGTATCTTAT
CATGTCTGGCTCTAGCTATCCCGCCCCTAACTCCGCCCATCCCGCCCCTAACTCCGCCCAGTTCCGCCCA
TTCTCCGCCCCATGGCTGACTAATTTTTTTTATTTATGCAGAGGCCGAGGCCGCCTCGGCCTCTGAGCTA
TTCCAGAAGTAGTGAGGAGGCTTTTTTGGAGGCCTAGGGACGTACCCAATTCGCCCTATAGTGAGTCGTA
TTACGCGCGCTCACTGGCCGTCGTTTTACAACGTCGTGACTGGGAAAACCCTGGCGTTACCCAACTTAAT
CGCCTTGCAGCACATCCCCCTTTCGCCAGCTGGCGTAATAGCGAAGAGGCCCGCACCGATCGCCCTTCCC
AACAGTTGCGCAGCCTGAATGGCGAATGGG
[124 nt withheld, positions 7031-7154]
C
[91 nt withheld, positions 7156-7246]
A
[49 nt withheld, positions 7248-7296]
CCTTTGACGTTGGAGTCCACGTTCTTT
[37 nt withheld, positions 7324-7360]
ACCCTATCTCGGTCTATTCTTTTGATTTATAAGGGATTTTGCCGATTTCGGCCTATTGGTTAAAAAATGA
GCTGATTTAACAAAAATTTAACGCGAATTTTAACAAAATATTAACGCTTACAATTTAGGTGGCACTTTTC
GGGGAAATGTGCGCGGAACCCCTATTTGTTTATTTTTCTAAATACATTCAAATATGTATCCGCTCATGAG
ACAATAACCCTGATAAATGCTTCAATAATATTGAAAAAGGAAGAGTATGAGTATTCAACATTTCCGTGTC
GCCCTTATTCCCTTTTTTGCGGCATTTTGCCTTCCTGTTTTTGCTCACCCAGAAACGCTGGTGAAAGTAA
AAGATGCTGAAGATCAGTTGGGTGCACGAGTGGGTTACATCGAACTGGATCTCAACAGCGGTAAGATCCT
TGAGAGTTTTCGCCCCGAAGAACGTTTTCCAATGATGAGCACTTTTAAAGTTCTGCTATGTGGCGCGGTA
TTATCCCGTATTGACGCCGGGCAAGAGCAACTCGGTCGCCGCATACACTATTCTCAGAATGACTTGGTTG
AGTACTCACCAGTCACAGAAAAGCATCTTACGGATGGCATGACAGTAAGAGAATTATGCAGTGCTGCCAT
AACCATGAGTGATAACACTGCGGCCAACTTACTTCTGACAACGATCGGAGGACCGAAGGAGCTAACCGCT
TTTTTGCACAACATGGGGGATCATGTAACTCGCCTTGATCGTTGGGAACCGGAGCTGAATGAAGCCATAC
CAAACGACGAGCGTGACACCACGATGCCTGTAGCAATGGCAACAACGTTGCGCAAACTATTAACTGGCGA
ACTACTTACTCTAGCTTCCCGGCAACAATTAATAGACTGGATGGAGGCGGATAAAGTTGCAGGACCACTT
CTGCGCTCGGCCCTTCCGGCTGGCTGGTTTATTGCTGATAAATCTGGAGCCGGTGAGCGTGGGTCTCGCG
GTATCATTGCAGCACTGGGGCCAGATGGTAAGCCCTCCCGTATCGTAGTTATCTACACGACGGGGAGTCA
GGCAACTATGGATGAACGAAATAGACAGATCGCTGAGATAGGTGCCTCACTGATTAAGCATTGGTAACTG
TCAGACCAAGTTTACTCATATATACTTTAGATTGATTTAAAACTTCATTTTTAATTTAAAAGGATCTAGG
TGAAGATCCTTTTTGATAATCTCATGACCAAAATCCCTTAACGTGAGTTTTCGTTCCACTGAGCGTCAGA
CCCCGTAGAAAAGATCAAAGGATCTTCTTGAGATCCTTTTTTTCTGCGCGTAATCTGCTGCTTGCAAACA
AAAAAACCACCGCTACCAGCGGTGGTTTGTTTGCCGGATCAAGAGCTACCAACTCTTTTTCCGAAGGTAA
CTGGCTTCAGCAGAGCGCAGATACCAAATACTGTTCTTCTAGTGTAGCCGTAGTTAGGCCACCACTTCAA
GAACTCTGTAGCACCGCCTACATACCTCGCTCTGCTAATCCTGTTACCAGTGGCTGCTGCCAGTGGCGAT
AAGTCGTGTCTTACCGGGTTGGACTCAAGACGATAGTTACCGGATAAGGCGCAGCGGTCGGGCTGAACGG
GGGGTTCGTGCACACAGCCCAGCTTGGAGCGAACGACCTACACCGAACTGAGATACCTACAGCGTGAGCT
ATGAGAAAGCGCCACGCTTCCCGAAGGGAGAAAGGCGGACAGGTATCCGGTAAGCGGCAGGGTCGGAACA
GGAGAGCGCACGAGGGAGCTTCCAGGGGGAAACGCCTGGTATCTTTATAGTCCTGTCGGGTTTCGCCACC
TCTGACTTGAGCGTCGATTTTTGTGATGCTCGTCAGGGGGGCGGAGCCTATGGAAAAACGCCAGCAACGC
GGCCTTTTTACGGTTCCTGGCCTTTTGCTGGCCTTTTGCTCACATGTTCTTTCCTGCGTTATCCCCTGAT
TCTGTGGATAACCGTATTACCGCCTTTGAGTGAGCTGATACCGCTCGCCGCAGCCGAACGACCGAGCGCA
GCGAGTCAGTGAGCGAGGAAGCGGAAGAGCGCCCAATACGCAAACCGCCTCTCCCCGCGCGTTGGCCGAT
TCATTAATGCAGCTGGCACGACAGGTTTCCCGACTGGAAAGCGGGCAGTGAGCGCAACGCAATTAATGTG
AGTTAGCTCACTCATTAGGCACCCCAGGCTTTACACTTTATGCTTCCGGCTCGTATGTTGTGTGGAATTG
TGAGCGGATAACAATTTCACACAGGAAACAGCTATGACCATGATTACGCCAAGCGCGCAATTAACCCTCA
CTAAAGGGAACAAAAGCTGGAGCTGCAAGC
