>Addgene plasmid #141985 | TFORF2241 | depositor partial sequence | sequence record 278092 | Insert
ACCGCCACCATGGAGGTGACGGCGGACCAGCCGCGCTGGGTGAGCCACCACCACCCCGCCGTGCTCAACG
GGCAGCACCCGGACACGCACCACCCGGGCCTCAGCCACTCCTACATGGACGCGGCGCAGTACCCGCTGCC
GGAGGAGGTGGATGTGCTTTTTAACATCGACGGTCAAGGCAACCACGTCCCGCCCTACTACGGAAACTCG
GTCAGGGCCACGGTGCAGAGGTACCCTCCGACCCACCACGGGAGCCAGGTGTGCCGCCCGCCTCTGCTTC
ATGGATCCCTACCCTGGCTGGACGGCGGCAAAGCCCTGGGCAGCCACCACACCGCCTCCCCCTGGAATCT
CAGCCCCTTCTCCAAGACGTCCATCCACCACGGCTCCCCGGGGCCCCTCTCCGTCTACCCCCCGGCCTCG
TCCTCCTCCTTGTCGGGGGGCCACGCCAGCCCGCACCTCTTCACCTTCCCGCCCACCCCGCCGAAGGACG
TCTCCCCGGACCCATCGCTGTCCACCCCAGGCTCGGCCGGCTCGGCCCGGCAGGACGAGAAAGAGTGCCT
CAAGTACCAGGTGCCCCTGCCCGACAGCATGAAGCTGGAGTCGTCCCACTCCCGTGGCAGCATGACCGCC
CTGGGTGGAGCCTCCTCGTCGACCCACCACCCCATCACCACCTACCCGCCCTACGTGCCCGAGTACAGCT
CCGGACTCTTCCCCCCCAGCAGCCTGCTGGGCGGCTCCCCCACCGGCTTCGGATGCAAGTCCAGGCCCAA
GGCCCGGTCCAGCACAGAAGGCAGGGAGTGTGTGAACTGTGGGGCAACCTCGACCCCACTGTGGCGGCGA
GATGGCACGGGACACTACCTGTGCAACGCCTGCGGGCTCTATCACAAAATGAACGGACAGAACCGGCCCC
TCATTAAGCCCAAGCGAAGGCTGTCTGCAGCCAGGAGAGCAGGGACGTCCTGTGCGAACTGTCAGACCAC
CACAACCACACTCTGGAGGAGGAATGCCAATGGGGACCCTGTCTGCAATGCCTGTGGGCTCTACTACAAG
CTTCACAATATTAACAGACCCCTGACTATGAAGAAGGAAGGCATCCAGACCAGAAACCGAAAAATGTCTA
GCAAATCCAAAAAGTGCAAAAAAGTGCATGACTCACTGGAGGACTTCCCCAAGAACAGCTCGTTTAACCC
GGCCGCCCTCTCCAGACACATGTCCTCCCTGAGCCACATCTCGCCCTTCAGCCACTCCAGCCACATGCTG
ACCACGCCCACGCCGATGCACCCGCCATCCAGCCTGTCCTTTGGACCACACCACCCCTCCAGCATGGTCA
CCGCCATGGGTTAGTAATGAACTAGTCCGTAACTTGAAAGTATTTCGATTTCTTGGCTTTATATATCTTG
TGGAAAGGACGAACCATTTGTTTGGCGGAAACGCCG
