>Addgene plasmid #141985 | TFORF2241 | depositor partial sequence | sequence record 278093 | Barcode
ACCATTTGTTTGGCGGAAACGCCG
